Addgene plasmid #220879: 8V04
Purpose: Baculovirus expression for structure determination; may not be full ORF
Depositing lab: Cheryl Arrowsmith. Depositing organization: University of Toronto.
Backbone
  Vector backbone: pFHMSP-LIC-C
  Backbone manufacturer: SGC (Addgene Plasmid #26100)
  Vector type: Baculovirus Expresssion
  Selectable markers: pFHMSP-LIC-C
Growth in bacteria
  Bacterial resistance: Ampicillin, 100 μg/mL
  Growth temperature: 37°C
  Growth strain: DH5alpha
  Copy number: High Copy
Gene/Insert
  Gene/Insert name: TMPRSS2 (alt names: etmprss2_148-492_S251D/R252D/Q253D/S254D/R255K, TMPRSS2:JMC152-E08:C246676; 8V1F)
  Species: H. sapiens (human)
  Insert size (bp): 1035
  Mutation: S251D/R252D/Q253D/S254D/R255K
  Entrez Gene: TMPRSS2 (a.k.a. PRSS10)
  Promoter: Polyhedrin
  Tag / fusion protein: Honeybee melittin signal (N terminal on backbone); EFVEHHHHHHHH (C terminal on backbone)
  Cloning method: Ligation Independent Cloning
  Sequencing primers: 5′ pFBOH-fwd (5'-CCGGATTATTCATACCGTCCCACCA-3'); 3′ pFBOH-rev (5'-CTGATTATGATCCTCTAGTACTTCT-3')
Terms and licenses: Academic/Nonprofit Terms; Industry Terms: Not Available to Industry
How to cite: 8V04 was a gift from Cheryl Arrowsmith (Addgene plasmid # 220879 ; http://n2t.net/addgene:220879 ; RRID:Addgene_220879)
