[The description below was written by a language model from this plasmid's Addgene catalogue record and pLannotate feature annotations shown in this document.]
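Description:
8V04 is a baculovirus transfer plasmid built on the pFHMSP-LIC-C backbone, a pFastBac-style donor vector designed for secreted protein production in insect cells. It is maintained in E. coli through a high-copy ColE1/pUC-type origin and selected with ampicillin via the β-lactamase gene; an f1 origin is also present. The expression cassette lies between the Tn7R and Tn7L mini-Tn7 ends together with a gentamicin acetyltransferase gene. This arrangement allows site-specific transposition of the cassette and gentamicin marker into a baculovirus bacmid, from which recombinant virus is then generated.

The payload is a 1035 bp fragment of human TMPRSS2, inserted by ligation-independent cloning. It corresponds to residues 148–492 of this transmembrane serine protease rather than the full open reading frame. Transcription is driven by the strong, very late polyhedrin promoter and terminated by the SV40 polyadenylation signal. The fragment is fused at its N terminus to the backbone's honeybee melittin signal sequence, which directs the protein into the secretory pathway. At the C terminus it carries a short linker followed by an eight-histidine tag for metal-affinity purification.

The insert carries the substitutions S251D/R252D/Q253D/S254D/R255K. These create a DDDDK motif, which resembles an enterokinase recognition sequence; the record itself does not state the rationale for the change. TMPRSS2 is annotated as a host protease that cleaves coronavirus spike glycoproteins and ACE2. The stated purpose of the construct is baculovirus expression of this ectodomain fragment for structure determination.
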