Features (pLannotate 1.2.2; 17 found; start..end, strand, type, name):
    471..575     +  promoter       AmpR promoter: bla
    576..1436    +  CDS            AmpR: β-lactamase; bla; confers resistance to ampicillin, carbenicillin, and related antibiotics
   1607..2195    +  rep_origin     ori: high-copy-number ColE1/pMB1/pBR322/pUC origin of replication
   2381..2432    -  misc_feature   bom (fragment): basis of mobility region from pBR322
   2500..2724    -  mobile_element Tn7R: mini-Tn7 element (right end of the Tn7 transposon) Tn7
   2791..3324    -  CDS            GmR: gentamycin acetyltransferase; aacC1; confers resistance to gentamycin
   3513..3541    -  promoter       Pc promoter: intI1 (promoter lies within the coding sequence); class 1 integron promoter
   3519..3866    -  CDS            YPR2_ECOLX (fragment): Protein predicted: Swiss-Prot protein existence level 4. From Escherichia coli.
   3893..3984    +  promoter       polyhedrin promoter: polh from Autographa californica; promoter for the baculovirus polyhedrin gene
   4039..4100    +  sig_peptide    melittin signal sequence: signal sequence from honeybee melittin
   4108..5142    +  CDS            TMPRSS2 (fragment): TMPS2_HUMAN - Also known as PRSS10. Experimental evidence at protein level: Swiss-Prot protein existence level 1. (Microbial infection) Facilitates human coronaviruses SARS- CoV and SARS-CoV-2 infections via two independent mechanisms, proteolytic cleavage of ACE2 receptor which promotes viral uptake, and cleavage of coronavirus spike glycoproteins which activates the glycoprotein for host cell entry (PubMed:24227843, PubMed:32142651, PubMed:32404436). Proteolytically cleaves and activates the spike glycoproteins of human coronavirus 229E (HCoV-229E) and human coronavirus EMC (HCoV-EMC) and th
   5155..5178    +  CDS            9xHis (fragment): 9xHis affinity tag
   5210..5293    +  CDS            large T antigen (fragment): large T antigen from SV40 (simian virus 40)
   5316..5450    +  polyA_signal   SV40 poly(A) signal: SV40 polyadenylation signal
   5479..5644    -  mobile_element Tn7L: mini-Tn7 element (left end of the Tn7 transposon) Tn7
   5807..5823    +  CDS            lacZα (fragment): LacZα fragment of β-galactosidase; lacZ fragment
   5828..445     +  rep_origin     f1 ori (across the origin) (sequence partly withheld): f1 bacteriophage origin of replication; arrow indicates direction of (+) strand synthesis
>Addgene plasmid #220879 | 8V04 | addgene full sequence | sequence record 436702 | Addgene NGS Result
[114 nt withheld, positions 1-114]
C
[91 nt withheld, positions 116-206]
A
[49 nt withheld, positions 208-256]
CCTTTGACGTTGGAGTCCACGTTCTT
[37 nt withheld, positions 283-319]
ACCCTATCTCGGTCTATTCTTTTGATTTATAAGGGATTTTGCCGATTTCGGCCTATTGGTTAAAAAATGA
GCTGATTTAACAAAAATTTAACGCGAATTTTAACAAAATATTAACGCTTACAATTTAGGTGGCACTTTTC
GGGGAAATGTGCGCGGAACCCCTATTTGTTTATTTTTCTAAATACATTCAAATATGTATCCGCTCATGAG
ACAATAACCCTGATAAATGCTTCAATAATATTGAAAAAGGAAGAGTATGAGTATTCAACATTTCCGTGTC
GCCCTTATTCCCTTTTTTGCGGCATTTTGCCTTCCTGTTTTTGCTCACCCAGAAACGCTGGTGAAAGTAA
AAGATGCTGAAGATCAGTTGGGTGCACGAGTGGGTTACATCGAACTGGATCTCAACAGCGGTAAGATCCT
TGAGAGTTTTCGCCCCGAAGAACGTTTTCCAATGATGAGCACTTTTAAAGTTCTGCTATGTGGCGCGGTA
TTATCCCGTATTGACGCCGGGCAAGAGCAACTCGGTCGCCGCATACACTATTCTCAGAATGACTTGGTTG
AGTACTCACCAGTCACAGAAAAGCATCTTACGGATGGCATGACAGTAAGAGAATTATGCAGTGCTGCCAT
AACCATGAGTGATAACACTGCGGCCAACTTACTTCTGACAACGATCGGAGGACCGAAGGAGCTAACCGCT
TTTTTGCACAACATGGGGGATCATGTAACTCGCCTTGATCGTTGGGAACCGGAGCTGAATGAAGCCATAC
CAAACGACGAGCGTGACACCACGATGCCTGTAGCAATGGCAACAACGTTGCGCAAACTATTAACTGGCGA
ACTACTTACTCTAGCTTCCCGGCAACAATTAATAGACTGGATGGAGGCGGATAAAGTTGCAGGACCACTT
CTGCGCTCGGCCCTTCCGGCTGGCTGGTTTATTGCTGATAAATCTGGAGCCGGTGAGCGTGGGTCTCGCG
GTATCATTGCAGCACTGGGGCCAGATGGTAAGCCCTCCCGTATCGTAGTTATCTACACGACGGGGAGTCA
GGCAACTATGGATGAACGAAATAGACAGATCGCTGAGATAGGTGCCTCACTGATTAAGCATTGGTAACTG
TCAGACCAAGTTTACTCATATATACTTTAGATTGATTTAAAACTTCATTTTTAATTTAAAAGGATCTAGG
TGAAGATCCTTTTTGATAATCTCATGACCAAAATCCCTTAACGTGAGTTTTCGTTCCACTGAGCGTCAGA
CCCCGTAGAAAAGATCAAAGGATCTTCTTGAGATCCTTTTTTTCTGCGCGTAATCTGCTGCTTGCAAACA
AAAAAACCACCGCTACCAGCGGTGGTTTGTTTGCCGGATCAAGAGCTACCAACTCTTTTTCCGAAGGTAA
CTGGCTTCAGCAGAGCGCAGATACCAAATACTGTTCTTCTAGTGTAGCCGTAGTTAGGCCACCACTTCAA
GAACTCTGTAGCACCGCCTACATACCTCGCTCTGCTAATCCTGTTACCAGTGGCTGCTGCCAGTGGCGAT
AAGTCGTGTCTTACCGGGTTGGACTCAAGACGATAGTTACCGGATAAGGCGCAGCGGTCGGGCTGAACGG
GGGGTTCGTGCACACAGCCCAGCTTGGAGCGAACGACCTACACCGAACTGAGATACCTACAGCGTGAGCT
ATGAGAAAGCGCCACGCTTCCCGAAGGGAGAAAGGCGGACAGGTATCCGGTAAGCGGCAGGGTCGGAACA
GGAGAGCGCACGAGGGAGCTTCCAGGGGGAAACGCCTGGTATCTTTATAGTCCTGTCGGGTTTCGCCACC
TCTGACTTGAGCGTCGATTTTTGTGATGCTCGTCAGGGGGGCGGAGCCTATGGAAAAACGCCAGCAACGC
GGCCTTTTTACGGTTCCTGGCCTTTTGCTGGCCTTTTGCTCACATGTTCTTTCCTGCGTTATCCCCTGAT
TCTGTGGATAACCGTATTACCGCCTTTGAGTGAGCTGATACCGCTCGCCGCAGCCGAACGACCGAGCGCA
GCGAGTCAGTGAGCGAGGAAGCGGAAGAGCGCCTGATGCGGTATTTTCTCCTTACGCATCTGTGCGGTAT
TTCACACCGCATAGACCAGCCGCGTAACCTGGCAAAATCGGTTACGGTTGAGTAATAAATGGATGCCCTG
CGTAAGCGGGTGTGGGCGGACAATAAAGTCTTAAACTGAACAAAATAGATCTAAACTATGACAATAAAGT
CTTAAACTAGACAGAATAGTTGTAAACTGAAATCAGTCCAGTTATGCTGTGAAAAAGCATACTGGACTTT
TGTTATGGCTAAAGCAAACTCTTCATTTTCTGAAGTGCAAATTGCCCGTCGTATTAAAGAGGGGCGTGGC
CAAGGGCATGGTAAAGACTATATTCGCGGCGTTGTGACAATTTACCGAACAACTCCGCGGCCGGGAAGCC
GATCTCGGCTTGAACGAATTGTTAGGTGGCGGTACTTGGGTCGATATCAAAGTGCATCACTTCTTCCCGT
ATGCCCAACTTTGTATAGAGAGCCACTGCGGGATCGTCACCGTAATCTGCTTGCACGTAGATCACATAAG
CACCAAGCGCGTTGGCCTCATGCTTGAGGAGATTGATGAGCGCGGTGGCAATGCCCTGCCTCCGGTGCTC
GCCGGAGACTGCGAGATCATAGATATAGATCTCACTACGCGGCTGCTCAAACTTGGGCAGAACGTAAGCC
GCGAGAGCGCCAACAACCGCTTCTTGGTCGAAGGCAGCAAGCGCGATGAATGTCTTACTACGGAGCAAGT
TCCCGAGGTAATCGGAGTCCGGCTGATGTTGGGAGTAGGTGGCTACGTCTCCGAACTCACGACCGAAAAG
ATCAAGAGCAGCCCGCATGGATTTGACTTGGTCAGGGCCGAGCCTACATGTGCGAATGATGCCCATACTT
GAGCCACCTAACTTTGTTTTAGGGCGACTGCCCTGCTGCGTAACATCGTTGCTGCTGCGTAACATCGTTG
CTGCTCCATAACATCAAACATCGACCCACGGCGTAACGCGCTTGCTGCTTGGATGCCCGAGGCATAGACT
GTACAAAAAAACAGTCATAACAAGCCATGAAAACCGCCACTGCGCCGTTACCACCGCTGCGTTCGGTCAA
GGTTCTGGACCAGTTGCGTGAGCGCATACGCTACTTGCATTACAGTTTACGAACCGAACAGGCTTATGTC
AACTGGGTTCGTGCCTTCATCCGTTTCCACGGTGTGCGTCACCCGGCAACCTTGGGCAGCAGCGAAGTCG
AGGCATTTCTGTCCTGGCTGGCGAACGAGCGCAAGGTTTCGGTCTCCACGCATCGTCAGGCATTGGCGGC
CTTGCTGTTCTTCTACGGCAAGGTGCTGTGCACGGATCTGCCCTGGCTTCAGGAGATCGGAAGACCTCGG
CCGTCGCGGCGCTTGCCGGTGGTGCTGACCCCGGATGAAGTGGTTCGCATCCTCGGTTTTCTGGAAGGCG
AGCATCGTTTGTTCGCCCAGGACTCTAGCTATAGTTCTAGTGGTTGGCTACGTATACTCCGGAATATTAA
TAGATCATGGAGATAATTAAAATGATAACCATCTCGCAAATAAATAAGTATTTTACTGTTTTCGTAACAG
TTTTGTAATAAAAAAACCTATAAATATTCCGGATTATTCATACCGTCCCACCATCGGGCGCGGATCTCGG
TCCGAAACCATGAAATTCTTAGTCAACGTTGCCCTTGTTTTTATGGTCGTATACATTTCTTACATCTATG
CGGCCGCTTGTGTTCGCCTCTACGGACCAAACTTCATCCTTCAGGTGTACTCATCTCAGAGGAAGTCCTG
GCACCCTGTGTGCCAAGACGACTGGAACGAGAACTACGGGCGGGCGGCCTGCAGGGACATGGGCTATAAG
AATAATTTTTACTCTAGCCAAGGAATAGTGGATGACAGCGGATCCACCAGCTTTATGAAACTGAACACAA
GTGCCGGCAATGTCGATATCTATAAAAAACTGTACCACAGTGATGCCTGTTCTTCAAAAGCAGTGGTTTC
TTTACGCTGTATAGCCTGCGGGGTCAACTTGAACTCAGACGACGACGACAAGATCGTGGGCGGCGAGAGC
GCGCTCCCGGGGGCCTGGCCCTGGCAGGTCAGCCTGCACGTCCAGAACGTCCACGTGTGCGGAGGCTCCA
TCATCACCCCCGAGTGGATCGTGACAGCCGCCCACTGCGTGGAAAAACCTCTTAACAATCCATGGCATTG
GACGGCATTTGCGGGGATTTTGAGACAATCTTTCATGTTCTATGGAGCCGGATACCAAGTAGAAAAAGTG
ATTTCTCATCCAAATTATGACTCCAAGACCAAGAACAATGACATTGCGCTGATGAAGCTGCAGAAGCCTC
TGACTTTCAACGACCTAGTGAAACCAGTGTGTCTGCCCAACCCAGGCATGATGCTGCAGCCAGAACAGCT
CTGCTGGATTTCCGGGTGGGGGGCCACCGAGGAGAAAGGGAAGACCTCAGAAGTGCTGAACGCTGCCAAG
GTGCTTCTCATTGAGACACAGAGATGCAACAGCAGATATGTCTATGACAACCTGATCACACCAGCCATGA
TCTGTGCCGGCTTCCTGCAGGGGAACGTCGATTCTTGCCAGGGTGACAGTGGAGGGCCTCTGGTCACTTC
GAAGAACAATATCTGGTGGCTGATAGGGGATACAAGCTGGGGTTCTGGCTGTGCCAAAGCTTACAGACCA
GGAGTGTACGGGAATGTGATGGTATTCACGGACTGGATTTATCGACAAATGAGGGCAGACGGCGAATTCG
TCGAGCACCACCACCACCACCACCACCACTAATAGCCAAGCTTGTCGAGAAGTACTAGAGGATCATAATC
AGCCATACCACATTTGTAGAGGTTTTACTTGCTTTAAAAAACCTCCCACACCTCCCCCTGAACCTGAAAC
ATAAAATGAATGCAATTGTTGTTGTTAACTTGTTTATTGCAGCTTATAATGGTTACAAATAAAGCAATAG
CATCACAAATTTCACAAATAAAGCATTTTTTTCACTGCATTCTAGTTGTGGTTTGTCCAAACTCATCAAT
GTATCTTATCATGTCTGGATCTGATCACTGCTTGAGCCTAGGAGATCCGAACCAGATAAGTGAAATCTAG
TTCCAAACTATTTTGTCATTTTTAATTTTCGTATTAGCTTACGACGCTACACCCAGTTCCCATCTATTTT
GTCACTCTTCCCTAAATAATCCTTAAAAACTCCATTTCCACCCCTCCCAGTTCCCAACTATTTTGTCCGC
CCACAGCGGGGCATTTTTCTTCCTGTTATGTTTTTAATCAAACATCCTGCCAACTCCATGTGACAAACCG
TCATCTTCGGCTACTTTTTCTCTGTCACAGAATGAAAATTTTTCTGTCATCTCTTCGTTATTAATGTTTG
TAATTGACTGAATATCAACGCTTATTTGCAGCCTGAATGGCGAATGGGACGCGCCCTG
